>Addgene plasmid #114061 | pLAP-BUBR1-K795A | addgene full sequence | sequence record 221685 | Addgene NGS Result
ATTAGTTATTAATAGTAATCAATTACGGGGTCATTAGTTCATAGCCCATATATGGAGTTCCGCGTTACAT
AACTTACGGTAAATGGCCCGCCTGGCTGACCGCCCAACGACCCCCGCCCATTGACGTCAATAATGACGTA
TGTTCCCATAGTAACGCCAATAGGGACTTTCCATTGACGTCAATGGGTGGAGTATTTACGGTAAACTGCC
CACTTGGCAGTACATCAAGTGTATCATATGCCAAGTACGCCCCCTATTGACGTCAATGACGGTAAATGGC
CCGCCTGGCATTATGCCCAGTACATGACCTTATGGGACTTTCCTACTTGGCAGTACATCTACGTATTAGT
CATCGCTATTACCATGGTGATGCGGTTTTGGCAGTACATCAATGGGCGTGGATAGCGGTTTGACTCACGG
GGATTTCCAAGTCTCCACCCCATTGACGTCAATGGGAGTTTGTTTTGGCACCAAAATCAACGGGACTTTC
CAAAATGTCGTAACAACTCCGCCCCATTGACGCAAATGGGCGGTAGGCGTGTACGGTGGGAGGTCTATAT
AAGCAGAGCTGGTTTAGTGAACCGTCAGATCCGCTAGCGCTACCGGTCGCCACCATGGTGAGCAAGGGCG
AGGAGCTGTTCACCGGGGTGGTGCCCATCCTGGTCGAGCTGGACGGCGACGTAAACGGCCACAAGTTCAG
CGTGTCCGGCGAGGGCGAGGGCGATGCCACCTACGGCAAGCTGACCCTGAAGTTCATCTGCACCACCGGC
AAGCTGCCCGTGCCCTGGCCCACCCTCGTGACCACCTTCGGCTACGGCCTGCAGTGCTTCGCCCGCTACC
CCGACCACATGAAGCAGCACGACTTCTTCAAGTCCGCCATGCCCGAAGGCTACGTCCAGGAGCGCACCAT
CTTCTTCAAGGACGACGGCAACTACAAGACCCGCGCCGAGGTGAAGTTCGAGGGCGACACCCTGGTGAAC
CGCATCGAGCTGAAGGGCATCGACTTCAAGGAGGACGGCAACATCCTGGGGCACAAGCTGGAGTACAACT
ACAACAGCCACAACGTCTATATCATGGCCGACAAGCAGAAGAACGGCATCAAGGTGAACTTCAAGATCCG
CCACAACATCGAGGACGGCAGCGTGCAGCTCGCCGACCACTACCAGCAGAACACCCCCATCGGCGACGGC
CCCGTGCTGCTGCCCGACAACCACTACCTGAGCTACCAGTCCGCCCTGAGCAAAGACCCCAACGAGAAGC
GCGATCACATGGTCCTGCTGGAGTTCGTGACCGCCGCCGGGATCACTCTCGGCATGGACGAGCTGTACAA
GTCCGGAGGGGATCGGTGGAGCTCCACCGGTGGCGGCCGCTCTAGAGAGAATCTTTATTTTCAGGGCGCC
GCCAAATTCAAAGAAACCGCTGCTGCTAAATTCGAACGCCAGCACATGGACAGCGGAGGTGGAGGTACTA
GTCTCGACGCGGCGGTGAAGAAGGAAGGGGGTGCTCTGAGTGAAGCCATGTCCCTGGAGGGAGATGAATG
GGAACTGAGTAAAGAAAATGTACAACCTTTAAGGCAAGGGCGGATCATGTCCACGCTTCAGGGAGCACTG
GCACAAGAATCTGCCTGTAACAATACTCTTCAGCAGCAGAAACGGGCATTTGAATATGAAATTCGATTTT
ACACTGGAAATGACCCTCTGGATGTTTGGGATAGGTATATCAGCTGGACAGAGCAGAACTATCCTCAAGG
TGGGAAGGAGAGTAATATGTCAACGTTATTAGAAAGAGCTGTAGAAGCACTACAAGGAGAAAAACGATAT
TATAGTGATCCTCGATTTCTCAATCTCTGGCTTAAATTAGGGCGTTTATGCAATGAGCCTTTGGATATGT
ACAGTTACTTGCACAACCAAGGGATTGGTGTTTCACTTGCTCAGTTCTATATCTCATGGGCAGAAGAATA
TGAAGCTAGAGAAAACTTTAGGAAAGCAGATGCGATATTTCAGGAAGGGATTCAACAGAAGGCTGAACCA
CTAGAAAGACTACAGTCCCAGCACCGACAATTCCAAGCTCGAGTGTCTCGGCAAACTCTGTTGGCACTTG
AGAAAGAAGAAGAGGAGGAAGTTTTTGAGTCTTCTGTACCACAACGAAGCACACTAGCTGAACTAAAGAG
CAAAGGGAAAAAGACAGCAAGAGCTCCAATCATCCGTGTAGGAGGTGCTCTCAAGGCTCCAAGCCAGAAC
AGAGGACTCCAAAATCCATTTCCTCAACAGATGCAAAATAATAGTAGAATTACTGTTTTTGATGAAAATG
CTGATGAGGCTTCTACAGCAGAGTTGTCTAAGCCTACAGTCCAGCCATGGATAGCACCCCCCATGCCCAG
GGCCAAAGAGAATGAGCTGCAAGCAGGCCCTTGGAACACAGGCAGGTCCTTGGAACACAGGCCTCGTGGC
AATACAGCTTCACTGATAGCTGTACCCGCTGTGCTTCCCAGTTTCACTCCATATGTGGAAGAGACTGCAC
AACAGCCAGTTATGACACCATGTAAAATTGAACCTAGTATAAACCACATCCTAAGCACCAGAAAGCCTGG
AAAGGAAGAAGGAGATCCTCTACAAAGGGTTCAGAGCCATCAGCAAGCATCTGAGGAGAAGAAAGAGAAG
ATGATGTATTGTAAGGAGAAGATTTATGCAGGAGTAGGGGAATTCTCCTTTGAAGAAATTCGGGCTGAAG
TTTTCCGGAAGAAATTAAAAGAGCAAAGGGAAGCCGAGCTATTGACCAGTGCAGAGAAGAGAGCAGAAAT
GCAGAAACAGATTGAAGAGATGGAGAAGAAGCTAAAAGAAATCCAAACTACTCAGCAAGAAAGAACAGGT
GATCAGCAAGAAGAGACGATGCCTACAAAGGAGACAACTAAACTGCAAATTGCTTCCGAGTCTCAGAAAA
TACCAGGAATGACTCTATCCAGTTCTGTTTGTCAAGTAAACTGTTGTGCCAGAGAAACTTCACTTGCGGA
GAACATTTGGCAGGAACAACCTCATTCTAAAGGTCCCAGTGTACCTTTCTCCATTTTTGATGAGTTTCTT
CTTTCAGAAAAGAAGAATAAAAGTCCTCCTGCAGATCCCCCACGAGTTTTAGCTCAACGAAGACCCCTTG
CAGTTCTCAAAACCTCAGAAAGCATCACCTCAAATGAAGATGTGTCTCCAGATGTTTGTGATGAATTTAC
AGGAATTGAACCCTTGAGCGAGGATGCCATTATCACAGGCTTCAGAAATGTAACAATTTGTCCTAACCCA
GAAGACACTTGTGACTTTGCCAGAGCAGCTCGTTTTGTATCCACTCCTTTTCATGAGATAATGTCCTTGA
AGGATCTCCCTTCTGATCCTGAGAGACTGTTACCGGAAGAAGATCTAGATGTAAAGACCTCTGAGGACCA
GCAGACAGCTTGTGGCACTATCTACAGTCAGACTCTCAGCATCAAGAAGCTGAGCCCAATTATTGAAGAC
AGTCGTGAAGCCACACACTCCTCTGGCTTCTCTGGTTCTTCTGCCTCGGTTGCAAGCACCTCCTCCATCA
AATGTCTTCAAATTCCTGAGAAACTAGAACTTACTAATGAGACTTCAGAAAACCCTACTCAGTCACCATG
GTGTTCACAGTATCGCAGACAGCTACTGAAGTCCCTACCAGAGTTAAGTGCCTCTGCAGAGTTGTGTATA
GAAGACAGACCAATGCCTAAGTTGGAAATTGAGAAGGAAATTGAATTAGGTAATGAGGATTACTGCATTA
AACGAGAATACCTAATATGTGAAGATTACAAGTTATTCTGGGTGGCGCCAAGAAACTCTGCAGAATTAAC
AGTAATAGCGGTATCTTCTCAACCTGTCCCATGGGACTTTTATATCAACCTCAAGTTAAAGGAACGTTTA
AATGAAGATTTTGATCATTTTTGCAGCTGTTATCAATATCAAGATGGCTGTATTGTTTGGCACCAATATA
TAAACTGCTTCACCCTTCAGGATCTTCTCCAACACAGTGAATATATTACCCATGAAATAACAGTGTTGAT
TATTTATAACCTTTTGACAATAGTGGAGATGCTACACAAAGCAGAAATAGTCCATGGTGACTTGAGTCCA
AGGTGTCTGATTCTCAGAAACAGAATCCACGATCCCTATGATTGTAACAAGAACAATCAAGCTTTGAAGA
TAGTGGACTTTTCCTACAGTGTTGACCTTAGGGTGCAGCTGGATGTTTTTACCCTCAGCGGCTTTCGGAC
TGTACAGATCCTGGAAGGACAAAAGATACTAGCTAACTGTTCTTCTCCCTACCAGGTAGACCTGTTTGGT
ATAGCAGATTTAGCACATTTACTATTGTTCAAGGAACACCTACAGGTCTTCTGGGATGGGTCCTTCTGGA
AACTTAGCCAAAATATTTCTGAGCTAAAAGATGGTGAATTGTGGAATAAATTCTTTGTGCGGATTCTGAA
TGCCAATGATGAGGCCACAGTGTCTGTTCTTGGGGAGCTTGCAGCAGAAATGAATGGGGTTTTTGACACT
ACATTCCAAAGTCACCTGAACAAAGCCTTATGGAAGGTAGGGAAGTTAACTAGTCCTGGGGCTTTGCTCT
TTCAGTGAGCGGCCGCTCTAGAATTCGGGGATCCACCGGATCTAGATAACTGATCATAATCAGCCATACC
ACATTTGTAGAGGTTTTACTTGCTTTAAAAAACCTCCCACACCTCCCCCTGAACCTGAAACATAAAATGA
ATGCAATTGTTGTTGTTAACTTGTTTATTGCAGCTTATAATGGTTACAAATAAAGCAATAGCATCACAAA
TTTCACAAATAAAGCATTTTTTTCACTGCATTCTAGTTGTGGTTTGTCCAAACTCATCAATGTATCTTAA
GGCGTAAATTGTAAGCGTTAATATTTTGTTAAAATTCGCGTTAAATTTTTGTTAAATCAGCTCATTTTTT
AACCAATAGGCCGAAATCGGCAAAATCCCTTATAAATCAAAAGAATAGACCGAGATAGGGT
[37 nt withheld, positions 5032-5068]
AAAGAACGTGGACTCCAACGTCAAAGG
[49 nt withheld, positions 5096-5144]
T
[91 nt withheld, positions 5146-5236]
G
[124 nt withheld, positions 5238-5361]
CAGGTGGCACTTTTCGGGGAAATGTGCGCGGAACCCCTATTTGTTTATTTTTCTAAATACATTCAAATAT
GTATCCGCTCATGAGACAATAACCCTGATAAATGCTTCAATAATATTGAAAAAGGAAGAGTCCTGAGGCG
GAAAGAACCAGCTGTGGAATGTGTGTCAGTTAGGGTGTGGAAAGTCCCCAGGCTCCCCAGCAGGCAGAAG
TATGCAAAGCATGCATCTCAATTAGTCAGCAACCAGGTGTGGAAAGTCCCCAGGCTCCCCAGCAGGCAGA
AGTATGCAAAGCATGCATCTCAATTAGTCAGCAACCATAGTCCCGCCCCTAACTCCGCCCATCCCGCCCC
TAACTCCGCCCAGTTCCGCCCATTCTCCGCCCCATGGCTGACTAATTTTTTTTATTTATGCAGAGGCCGA
GGCCGCCTCGGCCTCTGAGCTATTCCAGAAGTAGTGAGGAGGCTTTTTTGGAGGCCTAGGCTTTTGCAAA
GATCGATCAAGAGACAGGATGAGGATCGTTTCGCATGATTGAACAAGATGGATTGCACGCAGGTTCTCCG
GCCGCTTGGGTGGAGAGGCTATTCGGCTATGACTGGGCACAACAGACAATCGGCTGCTCTGATGCCGCCG
TGTTCCGGCTGTCAGCGCAGGGGCGCCCGGTTCTTTTTGTCAAGACCGACCTGTCCGGTGCCCTGAATGA
ACTGCAAGACGAGGCAGCGCGGCTATCGTGGCTGGCCACGACGGGCGTTCCTTGCGCAGCTGTGCTCGAC
GTTGTCACTGAAGCGGGAAGGGACTGGCTGCTATTGGGCGAAGTGCCGGGGCAGGATCTCCTGTCATCTC
ACCTTGCTCCTGCCGAGAAAGTATCCATCATGGCTGATGCAATGCGGCGGCTGCATACGCTTGATCCGGC
TACCTGCCCATTCGACCACCAAGCGAAACATCGCATCGAGCGAGCACGTACTCGGATGGAAGCCGGTCTT
GTCGATCAGGATGATCTGGACGAAGAGCATCAGGGGCTCGCGCCAGCCGAACTGTTCGCCAGGCTCAAGG
CGAGCATGCCCGACGGCGAGGATCTCGTCGTGACCCATGGCGATGCCTGCTTGCCGAATATCATGGTGGA
AAATGGCCGCTTTTCTGGATTCATCGACTGTGGCCGGCTGGGTGTGGCGGACCGCTATCAGGACATAGCG
TTGGCTACCCGTGATATTGCTGAAGAGCTTGGCGGCGAATGGGCTGACCGCTTCCTCGTGCTTTACGGTA
TCGCCGCTCCCGATTCGCAGCGCATCGCCTTCTATCGCCTTCTTGACGAGTTCTTCTGAGCGGGACTCTG
GGGTTCGAAATGACCGACCAAGCGACGCCCAACCTGCCATCACGAGATTTCGATTCCACCGCCGCCTTCT
ATGAAAGGTTGGGCTTCGGAATCGTTTTCCGGGACGCCGGCTGGATGATCCTCCAGCGCGGGGATCTCAT
GCTGGAGTTCTTCGCCCACCCTAGGGGGAGGCTAACTGAAACACGGAAGGAGACAATACCGGAAGGAACC
CGCGCTATGACGGCAATAAAAAGACAGAATAAAACGCACGGTGTTGGGTCGTTTGTTCATAAACGCGGGG
TTCGGTCCCAGGGCTGGCACTCTGTCGATACCCCACCGAGACCCCATTGGGGCCAATACGCCCGCGTTTC
TTCCTTTTCCCCACCCCACCCCCCAAGTTCGGGTGAAGGCCCAGGGCTCGCAGCCAACGTCGGGGCGGCA
GGCCCTGCCATAGCCTCAGGTTACTCATATATACTTTAGATTGATTTAAAACTTCATTTTTAATTTAAAA
GGATCTAGGTGAAGATCCTTTTTGATAATCTCATGACCAAAATCCCTTAACGTGAGTTTTCGTTCCACTG
AGCGTCAGACCCCGTAGAAAAGATCAAAGGATCTTCTTGAGATCCTTTTTTTCTGCGCGTAATCTGCTGC
TTGCAAACAAAAAAACCACCGCTACCAGCGGTGGTTTGTTTGCCGGATCAAGAGCTACCAACTCTTTTTC
CGAAGGTAACTGGCTTCAGCAGAGCGCAGATACCAAATACTGTTCTTCTAGTGTAGCCGTAGTTAGGCCA
CCACTTCAAGAACTCTGTAGCACCGCCTACATACCTCGCTCTGCTAATCCTGTTACCAGTGGCTGCTGCC
AGTGGCGATAAGTCGTGTCTTACCGGGTTGGACTCAAGACGATAGTTACCGGATAAGGCGCAGCGGTCGG
GCTGAACGGGGGGTTCGTGCACACAGCCCAGCTTGGAGCGAACGACCTACACCGAACTGAGATACCTACA
GCGTGAGCTATGAGAAAGCGCCACGCTTCCCGAAGGGAGAAAGGCGGACAGGTATCCGGTAAGCGGCAGG
GTCGGAACAGGAGAGCGCACGAGGGAGCTTCCAGGGGGAAACGCCTGGTATCTTTATAGTCCTGTCGGGT
TTCGCCACCTCTGACTTGAGCGTCGATTTTTGTGATGCTCGTCAGGGGGGCGGAGCCTATGGAAAAACGC
CAGCAACGCGGCCTTTTTACGGTTCCTGGCCTTTTGCTGGCCTTTTGCTCACATGTTCTTTCCTGCGTTA
TCCCCTGATTCTGTGGATAACCGTATTACCGCCATGC
Features (pLannotate 1.2.2; 17 found; start..end, strand, type, name):
     63..366     +  enhancer       CMV enhancer: human cytomegalovirus immediate early enhancer
    367..570     +  promoter       CMV promoter: human cytomegalovirus (CMV) immediate early promoter
    615..1331    +  CDS            EYFP: EYFP is a basic (constitutively fluorescent) green/yellow fluorescent protein published in 1996, derived from Aequorea victoria. It is reported to be a very rapidly-maturing weak dimer with high acid sensitivity.
   1358..1376    +  misc_feature   MCS (fragment): pBluescript multiple cloning site
   1377..1396    +  CDS            capTEV™ (fragment): composite tag for in vivo biotinylation, TEV protease cleavage, and 6xHis tagging
   1410..1454    +  CDS            S-Tag: affinity and epitope tag derived from pancreatic ribonuclease A
   1479..4625    +  CDS            BUB1B: BUB1B_HUMAN - Also known as BUBR1, MAD3L, SSK1. Experimental evidence at protein level: Swiss-Prot protein existence level 1. Essential component of the mitotic checkpoint. Required for normal mitosis progression. The mitotic checkpoint delays anaphase until all chromosomes are properly attached to the mitotic spindle. One of its checkpoint functions is to inhibit the activity of the anaphase- promoting complex/cyclosome (APC/C) by blocking the binding of CDC20 to APC/C, independently of its kinase activity. The other is to monitor kinetochore activities that depend on the kinetochore motor CE
   4671..4755    +  CDS            large T antigen (fragment): large T antigen from SV40 (simian virus 40)
   4778..4899    +  polyA_signal   SV40 poly(A) signal: SV40 polyadenylation signal
   4933..5361    -  rep_origin     f1 ori (sequence partly withheld): f1 bacteriophage origin of replication; arrow indicates direction of (+) strand synthesis
   5388..5492    +  promoter       AmpR promoter: bla
   5494..5851    +  promoter       SV40 promoter: SV40 enhancer and early promoter
   5886..6680    +  CDS            NeoR/KanR: aminoglycoside phosphotransferase from Tn5; aph(3')-II (or nptII); confers resistance to neomycin, kanamycin, and G418 (Geneticin®)
   6701..6853    +  CDS            ble (fragment): BLE_KLEPN - Experimental evidence at protein level: Swiss-Prot protein existence level 1. Binding protein with a strong affinity to the bleomycin family of antibiotics. Binds to CL990; an antimitotic-antibiotic compound. From Klebsiella pneumoniae.
   6912..6959    +  polyA_signal   HSV TK poly(A) signal: herpes simplex virus thymidine kinase polyadenylation signal (Cole and Stacy, 1985)
   7050..7066    -  polyA_signal   bGH poly(A) signal (fragment): bovine growth hormone polyadenylation signal
   7288..7876    +  rep_origin     ori: high-copy-number ColE1/pMB1/pBR322/pUC origin of replication
