[The description below was written by a language model from this plasmid's Addgene catalogue record and pLannotate feature annotations shown in this document.]
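Description:
pLAP-BUBR1-K795A is a mammalian expression plasmid built on the pIC58 "LAP" (localization and affinity purification) backbone. It is intended for transfection into mammalian cells to produce human BUBR1 (BUB1B), a mitotic checkpoint protein, with a tag that serves both imaging and purification. In bacteria it is maintained as a high-copy plasmid through a ColE1/pUC-type origin and selected with kanamycin. An f1 origin is also present. The single NeoR/KanR (Tn5 aminoglycoside phosphotransferase) gene sits behind tandem bacterial (bla) and SV40 early promoters and is followed by an HSV TK polyadenylation signal, so the same marker can give G418 resistance in mammalian cells.

The expression cassette uses the CMV immediate-early enhancer and promoter to drive one open reading frame, terminated by an SV40 poly(A) signal. This frame encodes EYFP, a short linker annotated as containing a TEV protease cleavage site, an S-tag, and then the BUB1B coding sequence. With this N-terminal YFP-TEV-S arrangement the fusion can be followed by fluorescence microscopy. The tag is also designed for two-step purification: capture through the fluorescent protein, release by TEV cleavage, then recapture through the S-tag.

According to the record, the insert carries the K795A substitution, and the associated publication concerns BUBR1 as a pseudokinase. It also carries two silent changes (C2823A and G2826A) that make it siRNA-resistant, which suits it to replacing the endogenous protein after knockdown. The depositor notes that the deposited full sequence is based on the parental pLAP-BUBR1 and does not include the point mutation(s), so the feature table may not reflect them. The cloning sites are not recorded.
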