Addgene plasmid #114061: pLAP-BUBR1-K795A
Purpose: transfection in mammalian cells, combination of fluorescent protein fusion and tandem affinity purification
Depositing lab: Geert Kops. Depositing organization: University Medical Centre Utrecht. Publication: The vertebrate mitotic checkpoint protein BUBR1 is an unusual pseudokinase. Suijkerbuijk SJ, van Dam TJ, Karagoz GE, von Castelmur E, Hubner NC, Duarte AM, Vleugel M, Perrakis A, Rudiger SG, Snel B, Kops GJ. Dev Cell. 2012 Jun 12;22(6):1321-9. doi: 10.1016/j.devcel.2012.03.009. PubMed 22698286.
Backbone
  Vector backbone: pIC58
  Backbone manufacturer: Cheeseman IM and Desai A, Science's STKE 2005;2005:l1
  Vector type: Mammalian Expression
Growth in bacteria
  Bacterial resistance: Kanamycin, 50 μg/mL
  Growth temperature: 37°C
  Growth strain: DH5alpha
  Copy number: High Copy
Gene/Insert
  Gene/Insert name: BUBR1-K795A
  Species: H. sapiens (human)
  Mutation: C2823A and G2826A (siRNA-resistance), BUBR1-K795A
  Entrez Gene: BUB1B (a.k.a. BUB1beta, BUBR1, Bub1A, MAD3L, MVA1, SSK1, hBUBR1)
  Tag / fusion protein: YFP-TEV-S- Human LAP (N terminal on insert)
  Cloning method: Restriction Enzyme; 5′ cloning site Unknown (unknown if destroyed); 3′ cloning site Unknown (unknown if destroyed)
Terms and licenses: Academic/Nonprofit Terms; Industry Terms: Not Available to Industry
Depositor comments: based on pLAP-BUBR1: point mutation(s) are not included in Sequence:Full
How to cite: pLAP-BUBR1-K795A was a gift from Geert Kops (Addgene plasmid # 114061 ; http://n2t.net/addgene:114061 ; RRID:Addgene_114061)
